Addgene plasmid #131737: pAWp63-clone3-12 (OptiHF-SpCas9)
Purpose: Expresses OptiHF-SpCas9 in mammalian cells
Depositing lab: Alan Siu Lun Wong. Depositing organization: University of Hong Kong. Publication: Combinatorial mutagenesis en masse optimizes the genome editing activities of SpCas9. Choi GCG, Zhou P, Yuen CTL, Chan BKC, Xu F, Bao S, Chu HY, Thean D, Tan K, Wong KH, Zheng Z, Wong ASL. Nat Methods. 2019 Aug;16(8):722-730. doi: 10.1038/s41592-019-0473-0. Epub 2019 Jul 15. PubMed 31308554.
Backbone
  Vector backbone: pFUGW
  Total vector size (bp): 13045
  Vector type: Lentiviral
  Selectable markers: Zeocin
Growth in bacteria
  Bacterial resistance: Ampicillin, 100 μg/mL
  Growth temperature: 37°C
  Growth strain: NEB Stable
  Copy number: Unknown
Gene/Insert
  Gene/Insert name: OptiHF-SpCas9
  Species: Synthetic
  Insert size (bp): 4716
  Mutation: Q695A+K848A+E923M+T924V+Q926A
  Promoter: EFS
  Tag / fusion protein: Flag
  Cloning method: Restriction Enzyme; 5′ cloning site - (unknown if destroyed); 3′ cloning site - (unknown if destroyed)
  Sequencing primers: 5′ GGCTCCGATCAGGTTCTTCTTGATGC; 3′ CATAGCGTAAAAGGAGCAACA
Resource information
  A portion of this plasmid was derived from a plasmid made by: The gene sequence was originally cloned by Dr. Feng Zhang’s group at MIT, which have been deposited the plasmid to Addgene (#49535 and #71814), and were used as the backbone to generate mutations and derive the plasmids deposited by us.
Terms and licenses: Academic/Nonprofit Terms; Industry Terms: Not Available to Industry
How to cite: pAWp63-clone3-12 (OptiHF-SpCas9) was a gift from Alan Siu Lun Wong (Addgene plasmid # 131737 ; http://n2t.net/addgene:131737 ; RRID:Addgene_131737)
