[The description below was written by a language model from this plasmid's Addgene catalogue record and pLannotate feature annotations shown in this document.]
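Description:
pAWp63-clone3-12 (OptiHF-SpCas9) is a 13,045 bp lentiviral transfer plasmid built on the pFUGW backbone for expressing an engineered high-fidelity Streptococcus pyogenes Cas9 variant in mammalian cells. It is propagated in E. coli through a high-copy ColE1/pUC-type origin with ampicillin selection (AmpR under its own promoter), and it also carries an f1 phage origin. The viral portion follows a standard HIV-1-derived layout. A CMV enhancer/promoter fused to a truncated 5' LTR drives genomic RNA production in packaging cells. This is followed by the Ψ packaging signal with a partial gag sequence, the Rev response element for Rev-dependent nuclear export, and the cPPT/CTS. A WPRE and a truncated 3' LTR close the transfer cassette, with a bGH polyadenylation signal just downstream.

Between the LTRs, the EFS (EF-1α core) promoter drives the 4,716 bp OptiHF-SpCas9 insert, a synthetic, Flag-tagged SpCas9 carrying the substitutions Q695A, K848A, E923M, T924V and Q926A. The annotation software splits the reading frame into adjacent N- and C-terminal Cas9 segments, but these are contiguous. A BleoR (Sh ble) coding sequence lies shortly downstream of Cas9 and upstream of the WPRE, matching the listed Zeocin selection for transduced cells. The table does not annotate the element linking it to Cas9. A second BleoR copy sits outside the viral cassette under SV40 and EM7 promoters with an SV40 poly(A) signal.

The Cas9 sequence was derived from earlier deposited SpCas9 plasmids and mutated as part of a combinatorial mutagenesis study aimed at optimizing SpCas9 genome-editing activity. No guide RNA cassette is annotated, so a guide would presumably be supplied separately.
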