Features (pLannotate 1.2.2; 33 found; start..end, strand, type, name):
     24..612     +  misc_feature   WPRE: woodchuck hepatitis virus posttranscriptional regulatory element
    549..1130    +  CDS            nef (fragment): NEF_HV1H2 - Experimental evidence at protein level: Swiss-Prot protein existence level 1. Extracellular Nef protein targets CD4(+) T-lymphocytes for apoptosis by interacting with CXCR4 surface receptors. From Human immunodeficiency virus type 1 group M subtype B (isolate HXB2) (HIV-1).
   1137..1317    +  LTR            5' LTR (truncated): truncated 5' long terminal repeat (LTR) from HIV-1
   1349..1573    +  polyA_signal   bGH poly(A) signal: bovine growth hormone polyadenylation signal
   1577..1598    +  promoter       SV40 promoter (fragment): SV40 enhancer and early promoter
   1619..2047    +  rep_origin     f1 ori (sequence partly withheld): f1 bacteriophage origin of replication; arrow indicates direction of (+) strand synthesis
   2061..2390    +  promoter       SV40 promoter: SV40 enhancer and early promoter
   2438..2485    +  promoter       EM7 promoter: synthetic bacterial promoter&nbsp
   2504..2878    +  CDS            BleoR: antibiotic-binding protein; Sh ble from Streptoalloteichus hindustanus; confers resistance to bleomycin, phleomycin, and Zeocin™
   2888..3013    +  CDS            ble (fragment): BLE_KLEPN - Experimental evidence at protein level: Swiss-Prot protein existence level 1. Binding protein with a strong affinity to the bleomycin family of antibiotics. Binds to CL990; an antimitotic-antibiotic compound. From Klebsiella pneumoniae.
   3008..3129    +  polyA_signal   SV40 poly(A) signal: SV40 polyadenylation signal
   3200..3222    -  protein_bind   lac operator (fragment): The lac repressor binds to the lac operator to inhibit transcription in E. coli. This inhibition can be relieved by adding lactose or isopropyl-β-D-thiogalactopyranoside (IPTG). lac repressor encoded by lacI
   3226..3256    -  promoter       lac promoter: promoter for the E. coli lac operon
   3271..3292    -  protein_bind   CAP binding site: CAP binding activates transcription in the presence of cAMP. E. coli catabolite activator protein
   3305..3397    -  CDS            lacI (fragment): lac repressor; lacI; The lac repressor binds to the lac operator to inhibit transcription in E. coli. This inhibition can be relieved by adding lactose or isopropyl-β-D-thiogalactopyranoside (IPTG).
   3580..4168    -  rep_origin     ori: high-copy-number ColE1/pMB1/pBR322/pUC origin of replication
   4339..5199    -  CDS            AmpR: β-lactamase; bla; confers resistance to ampicillin, carbenicillin, and related antibiotics
   5200..5304    -  promoter       AmpR promoter: bla
   5363..5415    -  misc_feature   bom (fragment): basis of mobility region from pBR322
   5570..5949    +  enhancer       CMV enhancer: human cytomegalovirus immediate early enhancer
   5950..6149    +  promoter       CMV promoter: human cytomegalovirus (CMV) immediate early promoter
   6167..6347    +  LTR            5' LTR (truncated): truncated 5' long terminal repeat (LTR) from HIV-1
   6394..6519    +  misc_feature   HIV-1 Ψ: packaging signal of human immunodeficiency virus type 1
   6503..6866    +  CDS            HIV-1 gag (fragment): gag protein from human immunodeficiency virus 1; gag
   7012..7245    +  misc_feature   RRE: The Rev response element (RRE) of HIV-1 allows for Rev-dependent mRNA export from the nucleus to the cytoplasm.
   7622..7722    +  CDS            Rev (fragment): human immunodeficiency virus 1 (HIV-1) Rev protein; rev; enhances nuclear export of unspliced and incompletely spliced viral mRNAs
   7772..7889    +  misc_feature   cPPT/CTS: central polypurine tract and central termination sequence of HIV-1
   7959..8170    +  promoter       EF-1α core promoter: core promoter for human elongation factor EF-1α
   8320..9921    +  CDS            Cas9(N): N-terminal portion of Streptococcus pyogenes Cas9 (Zetsche et al., 2015)
   9922..12420   +  CDS            Cas9(C): C-terminal portion of Streptococcus pyogenes Cas9 (Zetsche et al., 2015)
  12541..12915   +  CDS            BleoR: antibiotic-binding protein; Sh ble from Streptoalloteichus hindustanus; confers resistance to bleomycin, phleomycin, and Zeocin™
  12933..12953   +  misc_feature   MCS (fragment): pBluescript multiple cloning site
  13045..24      +  misc_feature   MCS (fragment) (across the origin): pBluescript multiple cloning site
>Addgene plasmid #131737 | pAWp63-clone3-12 (OptiHF-SpCas9) | addgene full sequence | sequence record 266751 | Addgene NGS Result
AATTCGATATCAAGCTTATCGATAATCAACCTCTGGATTACAAAATTTGTGAAAGATTGACTGGTATTCT
TAACTATGTTGCTCCTTTTACGCTATGTGGATACGCTGCTTTAATGCCTTTGTATCATGCTATTGCTTCC
CGTATGGCTTTCATTTTCTCCTCCTTGTATAAATCCTGGTTGCTGTCTCTTTATGAGGAGTTGTGGCCCG
TTGTCAGGCAACGTGGCGTGGTGTGCACTGTGTTTGCTGACGCAACCCCCACTGGTTGGGGCATTGCCAC
CACCTGTCAGCTCCTTTCCGGGACTTTCGCTTTCCCCCTCCCTATTGCCACGGCGGAACTCATCGCCGCC
TGCCTTGCCCGCTGCTGGACAGGGGCTCGGCTGTTGGGCACTGACAATTCCGTGGTGTTGTCGGGGAAAT
CATCGTCCTTTCCTTGGCTGCTCGCCTGTGTTGCCACCTGGATTCTGCGCGGGACGTCCTTCTGCTACGT
CCCTTCGGCCCTCAATCCAGCGGACCTTCCTTCCCGCGGCCTGCTGCCGGCTCTGCGGCCTCTTCCGCGT
CTTCGCCTTCGCCCTCAGACGAGTCGGATCTCCCTTTGGGCCGCCTCCCCGCATCGATACCGTCGACCTC
GAGACCTAGAAAAACATGGAGCAATCACAAGTAGCAATACAGCAGCTACCAATGCTGATTGTGCCTGGCT
AGAAGCACAAGAGGAGGAGGAGGTGGGTTTTCCAGTCACACCTCAGGTACCTTTAAGACCAATGACTTAC
AAGGCAGCTGTAGATCTTAGCCACTTTTTAAAAGAAAAGGGGGGACTGGAAGGGCTAATTCACTCCCAAC
GAAGACAAGATATCCTTGATCTGTGGATCTACCACACACAAGGCTACTTCCCTGATTGGCAGAACTACAC
ACCAGGGCCAGGGATCAGATATCCACTGACCTTTGGATGGTGCTACAAGCTAGTACCAGTTGAGCAAGAG
AAGGTAGAAGAAGCCAATGAAGGAGAGAACACCCGCTTGTTACACCCTGTGAGCCTGCATGGGATGGATG
ACCCGGAGAGAGAAGTATTAGAGTGGAGGTTTGACAGCCGCCTAGCATTTCATCACATGGCCCGAGAGCT
GCATCCGGACTGTACTGGGTCTCTCTGGTTAGACCAGATCTGAGCCTGGGAGCTCTCTGGCTAACTAGGG
AACCCACTGCTTAAGCCTCAATAAAGCTTGCCTTGAGTGCTTCAAGTAGTGTGTGCCCGTCTGTTGTGTG
ACTCTGGTAACTAGAGATCCCTCAGACCCTTTTAGTCAGTGTGGAAAATCTCTAGCAGGGCCCGTTTAAA
CCCGCTGATCAGCCTCGACTGTGCCTTCTAGTTGCCAGCCATCTGTTGTTTGCCCCTCCCCCGTGCCTTC
CTTGACCCTGGAAGGTGCCACTCCCACTGTCCTTTCCTAATAAAATGAGGAAATTGCATCGCATTGTCTG
AGTAGGTGTCATTCTATTCTGGGGGGTGGGGTGGGGCAGGACAGCAAGGGGGAGGATTGGGAAGACAATA
GCAGGCATGCTGGGGATGCGGTGGGCTCTATGGCTTCTGAGGCGGAAAGAACCAGCTGGGGCTCTAGGGG
GTATCCCC
[124 nt withheld, positions 1619-1742]
C
[91 nt withheld, positions 1744-1834]
A
[49 nt withheld, positions 1836-1884]
CCTTTGACGTTGGAGTCCACGTTCTTT
[37 nt withheld, positions 1912-1948]
ACCCTATCTCGGTCTATTCTTTTGATTTATAAGGGATTTTGCCGATTTCGGCCTATTGGTTAAAAAATGA
GCTGATTTAACAAAAATTTAACGCGAATTAATTCTGTGGAATGTGTGTCAGTTAGGGTGTGGAAAGTCCC
CAGGCTCCCCAGCAGGCAGAAGTATGCAAAGCATGCATCTCAATTAGTCAGCAACCAGGTGTGGAAAGTC
CCCAGGCTCCCCAGCAGGCAGAAGTATGCAAAGCATGCATCTCAATTAGTCAGCAACCATAGTCCCGCCC
CTAACTCCGCCCATCCCGCCCCTAACTCCGCCCAGTTCCGCCCATTCTCCGCCCCATGGCTGACTAATTT
TTTTTATTTATGCAGAGGCCGAGGCCGCCTCTGCCTCTGAGCTATTCCAGAAGTAGTGAGGAGGCTTTTT
TGGAGGCCTAGGCTTTTGCAAAAAGCTCCCGGGAGCTTGTATATCCATTTTCGGATCTGATCAGCACGTG
TTGACAATTAATCATCGGCATAGTATATCGGCATAGTATAATACGACAAGGTGAGGAACTAAACCATGGC
CAAGTTGACCAGTGCCGTTCCGGTGCTCACCGCGCGCGACGTCGCCGGAGCGGTCGAGTTCTGGACCGAC
CGGCTCGGGTTCTCCCGGGACTTCGTGGAGGACGACTTCGCCGGTGTGGTCCGGGACGACGTGACCCTGT
TCATCAGCGCGGTCCAGGACCAGGTGGTGCCGGACAACACCCTGGCCTGGGTGTGGGTGCGCGGCCTGGA
CGAGCTGTACGCCGAGTGGTCGGAGGTCGTGTCCACGAACTTCCGGGACGCCTCCGGGCCGGCCATGACC
GAGATCGGCGAGCAGCCGTGGGGGCGGGAGTTCGCCCTGCGCGACCCGGCCGGCAACTGCGTGCACTTCG
TGGCCGAGGAGCAGGACTGACACGTGCTACGAGATTTCGATTCCACCGCCGCCTTCTATGAAAGGTTGGG
CTTCGGAATCGTTTTCCGGGACGCCGGCTGGATGATCCTCCAGCGCGGGGATCTCATGCTGGAGTTCTTC
GCCCACCCCAACTTGTTTATTGCAGCTTATAATGGTTACAAATAAAGCAATAGCATCACAAATTTCACAA
ATAAAGCATTTTTTTCACTGCATTCTAGTTGTGGTTTGTCCAAACTCATCAATGTATCTTATCATGTCTG
TATACCGTCGACCTCTAGCTAGAGCTTGGCGTAATCATGGTCATAGCTGTTTCCTGTGTGAAATTGTTAT
CCGCTCACAATTCCACACAACATACGAGCCGGAAGCATAAAGTGTAAAGCCTGGGGTGCCTAATGAGTGA
GCTAACTCACATTAATTGCGTTGCGCTCACTGCCCGCTTTCCAGTCGGGAAACCTGTCGTGCCAGCTGCA
TTAATGAATCGGCCAACGCGCGGGGAGAGGCGGTTTGCGTATTGGGCGCTCTTCCGCTTCCTCGCTCACT
GACTCGCTGCGCTCGGTCGTTCGGCTGCGGCGAGCGGTATCAGCTCACTCAAAGGCGGTAATACGGTTAT
CCACAGAATCAGGGGATAACGCAGGAAAGAACATGTGAGCAAAAGGCCAGCAAAAGGCCAGGAACCGTAA
AAAGGCCGCGTTGCTGGCGTTTTTCCATAGGCTCCGCCCCCCTGACGAGCATCACAAAAATCGACGCTCA
AGTCAGAGGTGGCGAAACCCGACAGGACTATAAAGATACCAGGCGTTTCCCCCTGGAAGCTCCCTCGTGC
GCTCTCCTGTTCCGACCCTGCCGCTTACCGGATACCTGTCCGCCTTTCTCCCTTCGGGAAGCGTGGCGCT
TTCTCATAGCTCACGCTGTAGGTATCTCAGTTCGGTGTAGGTCGTTCGCTCCAAGCTGGGCTGTGTGCAC
GAACCCCCCGTTCAGCCCGACCGCTGCGCCTTATCCGGTAACTATCGTCTTGAGTCCAACCCGGTAAGAC
ACGACTTATCGCCACTGGCAGCAGCCACTGGTAACAGGATTAGCAGAGCGAGGTATGTAGGCGGTGCTAC
AGAGTTCTTGAAGTGGTGGCCTAACTACGGCTACACTAGAAGAACAGTATTTGGTATCTGCGCTCTGCTG
AAGCCAGTTACCTTCGGAAAAAGAGTTGGTAGCTCTTGATCCGGCAAACAAACCACCGCTGGTAGCGGTG
GTTTTTTTGTTTGCAAGCAGCAGATTACGCGCAGAAAAAAAGGATCTCAAGAAGATCCTTTGATCTTTTC
TACGGGGTCTGACGCTCAGTGGAACGAAAACTCACGTTAAGGGATTTTGGTCATGAGATTATCAAAAAGG
ATCTTCACCTAGATCCTTTTAAATTAAAAATGAAGTTTTAAATCAATCTAAAGTATATATGAGTAAACTT
GGTCTGACAGTTACCAATGCTTAATCAGTGAGGCACCTATCTCAGCGATCTGTCTATTTCGTTCATCCAT
AGTTGCCTGACTCCCCGTCGTGTAGATAACTACGATACGGGAGGGCTTACCATCTGGCCCCAGTGCTGCA
ATGATACCGCGAGACCCACGCTCACCGGCTCCAGATTTATCAGCAATAAACCAGCCAGCCGGAAGGGCCG
AGCGCAGAAGTGGTCCTGCAACTTTATCCGCCTCCATCCAGTCTATTAATTGTTGCCGGGAAGCTAGAGT
AAGTAGTTCGCCAGTTAATAGTTTGCGCAACGTTGTTGCCATTGCTACAGGCATCGTGGTGTCACGCTCG
TCGTTTGGTATGGCTTCATTCAGCTCCGGTTCCCAACGATCAAGGCGAGTTACATGATCCCCCATGTTGT
GCAAAAAAGCGGTTAGCTCCTTCGGTCCTCCGATCGTTGTCAGAAGTAAGTTGGCCGCAGTGTTATCACT
CATGGTTATGGCAGCACTGCATAATTCTCTTACTGTCATGCCATCCGTAAGATGCTTTTCTGTGACTGGT
GAGTACTCAACCAAGTCATTCTGAGAATAGTGTATGCGGCGACCGAGTTGCTCTTGCCCGGCGTCAATAC
GGGATAATACCGCGCCACATAGCAGAACTTTAAAAGTGCTCATCATTGGAAAACGTTCTTCGGGGCGAAA
ACTCTCAAGGATCTTACCGCTGTTGAGATCCAGTTCGATGTAACCCACTCGTGCACCCAACTGATCTTCA
GCATCTTTTACTTTCACCAGCGTTTCTGGGTGAGCAAAAACAGGAAGGCAAAATGCCGCAAAAAAGGGAA
TAAGGGCGACACGGAAATGTTGAATACTCATACTCTTCCTTTTTCAATATTATTGAAGCATTTATCAGGG
TTATTGTCTCATGAGCGGATACATATTTGAATGTATTTAGAAAAATAAACAAATAGGGGTTCCGCGCACA
TTTCCCCGAAAAGTGCCACCTGACGTCGACGGATCGGGAGATCTCCCGATCCCCTATGGTGCACTCTCAG
TACAATCTGCTCTGATGCCGCATAGTTAAGCCAGTATCTGCTCCCTGCTTGTGTGTTGGAGGTCGCTGAG
TAGTGCGCGAGCAAAATTTAAGCTACAACAAGGCAAGGCTTGACCGACAATTGCATGAAGAATCTGCTTA
GGGTTAGGCGTTTTGCGCTGCTTCGCGATGTACGGGCCAGATATACGCGTTGACATTGATTATTGACTAG
TTATTAATAGTAATCAATTACGGGGTCATTAGTTCATAGCCCATATATGGAGTTCCGCGTTACATAACTT
ACGGTAAATGGCCCGCCTGGCTGACCGCCCAACGACCCCCGCCCATTGACGTCAATAATGACGTATGTTC
CCATAGTAACGCCAATAGGGACTTTCCATTGACGTCAATGGGTGGAGTATTTACGGTAAACTGCCCACTT
GGCAGTACATCAAGTGTATCATATGCCAAGTACGCCCCCTATTGACGTCAATGACGGTAAATGGCCCGCC
TGGCATTATGCCCAGTACATGACCTTATGGGACTTTCCTACTTGGCAGTACATCTACGTATTAGTCATCG
CTATTACCATGGTGATGCGGTTTTGGCAGTACATCAATGGGCGTGGATAGCGGTTTGACTCACGGGGATT
TCCAAGTCTCCACCCCATTGACGTCAATGGGAGTTTGTTTTGGCACCAAAATCAACGGGACTTTCCAAAA
TGTCGTAACAACTCCGCCCCATTGACGCAAATGGGCGGTAGGCGTGTACGGTGGGAGGTCTATATAAGCA
GCGCGTTTTGCCTGTACTGGGTCTCTCTGGTTAGACCAGATCTGAGCCTGGGAGCTCTCTGGCTAACTAG
GGAACCCACTGCTTAAGCCTCAATAAAGCTTGCCTTGAGTGCTTCAAGTAGTGTGTGCCCGTCTGTTGTG
TGACTCTGGTAACTAGAGATCCCTCAGACCCTTTTAGTCAGTGTGGAAAATCTCTAGCAGTGGCGCCCGA
ACAGGGACTTGAAAGCGAAAGGGAAACCAGAGGAGCTCTCTCGACGCAGGACTCGGCTTGCTGAAGCGCG
CACGGCAAGAGGCGAGGGGCGGCGACTGGTGAGTACGCCAAAAATTTTGACTAGCGGAGGCTAGAAGGAG
AGAGATGGGTGCGAGAGCGTCAGTATTAAGCGGGGGAGAATTAGATCGCGATGGGAAAAAATTCGGTTAA
GGCCAGGGGGAAAGAAAAAATATAAATTAAAACATATAGTATGGGCAAGCAGGGAGCTAGAACGATTCGC
AGTTAATCCTGGCCTGTTAGAAACATCAGAAGGCTGTAGACAAATACTGGGACAGCTACAACCATCCCTT
CAGACAGGATCAGAAGAACTTAGATCATTATATAATACAGTAGCAACCCTCTATTGTGTGCATCAAAGGA
TAGAGATAAAAGACACCAAGGAAGCTTTAGACAAGATAGAGGAAGAGCAAAACAAAAGTAAGACCACCGC
ACAGCAAGCGGCCGCTGATCTTCAGACCTGGAGGAGGAGATATGAGGGACAATTGGAGAAGTGAATTATA
TAAATATAAAGTAGTAAAAATTGAACCATTAGGAGTAGCACCCACCAAGGCAAAGAGAAGAGTGGTGCAG
AGAGAAAAAAGAGCAGTGGGAATAGGAGCTTTGTTCCTTGGGTTCTTGGGAGCAGCAGGAAGCACTATGG
GCGCAGCGTCAATGACGCTGACGGTACAGGCCAGACAATTATTGTCTGGTATAGTGCAGCAGCAGAACAA
TTTGCTGAGGGCTATTGAGGCGCAACAGCATCTGTTGCAACTCACAGTCTGGGGCATCAAGCAGCTCCAG
GCAAGAATCCTGGCTGTGGAAAGATACCTAAAGGATCAACAGCTCCTGGGGATTTGGGGTTGCTCTGGAA
AACTCATTTGCACCACTGCTGTGCCTTGGAATGCTAGTTGGAGTAATAAATCTCTGGAACAGATTTGGAA
TCACACGACCTGGATGGAGTGGGACAGAGAAATTAACAATTACACAAGCTTAATACACTCCTTAATTGAA
GAATCGCAAAACCAGCAAGAAAAGAATGAACAAGAATTATTGGAATTAGATAAATGGGCAAGTTTGTGGA
ATTGGTTTAACATAACAAATTGGCTGTGGTATATAAAATTATTCATAATGATAGTAGGAGGCTTGGTAGG
TTTAAGAATAGTTTTTGCTGTACTTTCTATAGTGAATAGAGTTAGGCAGGGATATTCACCATTATCGTTT
CAGACCCACCTCCCAACCCCGAGGGGACCCGACAGGCCCGAAGGAATAGAAGAAGAAGGTGGAGAGAGAG
ACAGAGACAGATCCATTCGATTAGTGAACGGATCGGCACTGCGTGCGCCAATTCTGCAGACAAATGGCAG
TATTCATCCACAATTTTAAAAGAAAAGGGGGGATTGGGGGGTACAGTGCAGGGGAAAGAATAGTAGACAT
AATAGCAACAGACATACAAACTAAAGAATTACAAAAACAAATTACAAAAATTCAAAATTTTCGGGTTTAT
TACAGGGACAGCAGAGATCCAGTTTGGTTAATTAATCGAGTGGCTCCGGTGCCCGTCAGTGGGCAGAGCG
CACATCGCCCACAGTCCCCGAGAAGTTGGGGGGAGGGGTCGGCAATTGAACCGGTGCCTAGAGAAGGTGG
CGCGGGGTAAACTGGGAAAGTGATGTCGTGTACTGGCTCCGCCTTTTTCCCGAGGGTGGGGGAGAACCGT
ATATAAGTGCAGTAGTCGCCGTGAACGTTCTTTTTCGCAACGGGTTTGCCGCCAGAACACAGGTGTCGTG
ACGCGGGATCTAGAGGCCACCATGGACTATAAGGACCACGACGGAGACTACAAGGATCATGATATTGATT
ACAAAGACGATGACGATAAGATGGCCCCAAAGAAGAAGCGGAAGGTCGGTATCCACGGAGTCCCAGCAGC
CGACAAGAAGTACAGCATCGGCCTGGACATCGGCACCAACTCTGTGGGCTGGGCCGTGATCACCGACGAG
TACAAGGTGCCCAGCAAGAAATTCAAGGTGCTGGGCAACACCGACCGGCACAGCATCAAGAAGAACCTGA
TCGGAGCCCTGCTGTTCGACAGCGGCGAAACAGCCGAGGCCACCCGGCTGAAGAGAACCGCCAGAAGAAG
ATACACCAGACGGAAGAACCGGATCTGCTATCTGCAAGAGATCTTCAGCAACGAGATGGCCAAGGTGGAC
GACAGCTTCTTCCACAGACTGGAAGAGTCCTTCCTGGTGGAAGAGGATAAGAAGCACGAGCGGCACCCCA
TCTTCGGCAACATCGTGGACGAGGTGGCCTACCACGAGAAGTACCCCACCATCTACCACCTGAGAAAGAA
ACTGGTGGACAGCACCGACAAGGCCGACCTGCGGCTGATCTATCTGGCCCTGGCCCACATGATCAAGTTC
CGGGGCCACTTCCTGATCGAGGGCGACCTGAACCCCGACAACAGCGACGTGGACAAGCTGTTCATCCAGC
TGGTGCAGACCTACAACCAGCTGTTCGAGGAAAACCCCATCAACGCCAGCGGCGTGGACGCCAAGGCCAT
CCTGTCTGCCAGACTGAGCAAGAGCAGACGGCTGGAAAATCTGATCGCCCAGCTGCCCGGCGAGAAGAAG
AATGGCCTGTTCGGAAACCTGATTGCCCTGAGCCTGGGCCTGACCCCCAACTTCAAGAGCAACTTCGACC
TGGCCGAGGATGCCAAACTGCAGCTGAGCAAGGACACCTACGACGACGACCTGGACAACCTGCTGGCCCA
GATCGGCGACCAGTACGCCGACCTGTTTCTGGCCGCCAAGAACCTGTCCGACGCCATCCTGCTGAGCGAC
ATCCTGAGAGTGAACACCGAGATCACCAAGGCCCCCCTGAGCGCCTCTATGATCAAGAGATACGACGAGC
ACCACCAGGACCTGACCCTGCTGAAAGCTCTCGTGCGGCAGCAGCTGCCTGAGAAGTACAAAGAGATTTT
CTTCGACCAGAGCAAGAACGGCTACGCCGGCTACATTGACGGCGGAGCCAGCCAGGAAGAGTTCTACAAG
TTCATCAAGCCCATCCTGGAAAAGATGGACGGCACCGAGGAACTGCTCGTGAAGCTGAACAGAGAGGACC
TGCTGCGGAAGCAGCGGACCTTCGACAACGGCAGCATCCCCCACCAGATCCACCTGGGAGAGCTGCACGC
CATTCTGCGGCGGCAGGAAGATTTTTACCCATTCCTGAAGGACAACCGGGAAAAGATCGAGAAGATCCTG
ACCTTCCGCATCCCCTACTACGTGGGCCCTCTGGCCAGGGGAAACAGCAGATTCGCCTGGATGACCAGAA
AGAGCGAGGAAACCATCACCCCCTGGAACTTCGAGGAAGTGGTGGACAAGGGCGCTTCCGCCCAGAGCTT
CATCGAGCGGATGACCAACTTCGATAAGAACCTGCCCAACGAGAAGGTGCTGCCCAAGCACAGCCTGCTG
TACGAGTACTTCACCGTGTATAACGAGCTGACCAAAGTGAAATACGTGACCGAGGGAATGAGAAAGCCCG
CCTTCCTGAGCGGCGAGCAGAAAAAGGCCATCGTGGACCTGCTGTTCAAGACCAACCGGAAAGTGACCGT
GAAGCAGCTGAAAGAGGACTACTTCAAGAAAATCGAGTGCTTCGACTCCGTGGAAATCTCCGGCGTGGAA
GATCGGTTCAACGCCTCCCTGGGCACATACCACGATCTGCTGAAAATTATCAAGGACAAGGACTTCCTGG
ACAATGAGGAAAACGAGGACATTCTGGAAGATATCGTGCTGACCCTGACACTGTTTGAGGACAGAGAGAT
GATCGAGGAACGGCTGAAAACCTATGCCCACCTGTTCGACGACAAAGTGATGAAGCAGCTGAAGCGGCGG
AGATACACCGGCTGGGGCAGGCTGAGCCGGAAGCTGATCAACGGCATCCGGGACAAGCAGTCCGGCAAGA
CAATCCTGGATTTCCTGAAGTCCGACGGCTTCGCCAACAGAAACTTCATGGCGCTGATCCACGACGACAG
CCTGACCTTTAAAGAGGACATCCAGAAAGCCCAGGTGTCCGGCCAGGGCGATAGCCTGCACGAGCACATT
GCCAATCTGGCCGGCAGCCCCGCCATTAAGAAGGGCATCCTGCAGACAGTGAAGGTGGTGGACGAGCTCG
TGAAAGTGATGGGCCGGCACAAGCCCGAGAACATCGTGATCGAAATGGCCAGAGAGAACCAGACCACCCA
GAAGGGACAGAAGAACAGCCGCGAGAGAATGAAGCGGATCGAAGAGGGCATCAAAGAGCTGGGCAGCCAG
ATCCTGAAAGAACACCCCGTGGAAAACACCCAGCTGCAGAACGAGAAGCTGTACCTGTACTACCTGCAGA
ATGGGCGGGATATGTACGTGGACCAGGAACTGGACATCAACCGGCTGTCCGACTACGATGTGGACCATAT
CGTGCCTCAGAGCTTTCTGGCCGACGACTCCATCGACAACAAGGTGCTGACCAGAAGCGACAAGAACCGG
GGCAAGAGCGACAACGTGCCCTCCGAAGAGGTCGTGAAGAAGATGAAGAACTACTGGCGGCAGCTGCTGA
ACGCCAAGCTGATTACCCAGAGAAAGTTCGACAATCTGACCAAGGCCGAGAGAGGCGGCCTGAGCGAACT
GGATAAGGCCGGCTTCATCAAGAGACAGCTGGTGATGGTCCGGGCGATCACAAAGCACGTGGCACAGATC
CTGGACTCCCGGATGAACACTAAGTACGACGAGAATGACAAGCTGATCCGGGAAGTGAAAGTGATCACCC
TGAAGTCCAAGCTGGTGTCCGATTTCCGGAAGGATTTCCAGTTTTACAAAGTGCGCGAGATCAACAACTA
CCACCACGCCCACGACGCCTACCTGAACGCCGTCGTGGGAACCGCCCTGATCAAAAAGTACCCTAAGCTG
GAAAGCGAGTTCGTGTACGGCGACTACAAGGTGTACGACGTGCGGAAGATGATCGCCAAGAGCGAGCAGG
AAATCGGCAAGGCTACCGCCAAGTACTTCTTCTACAGCAACATCATGAACTTTTTCAAGACCGAGATTAC
CCTGGCCAACGGCGAGATCCGGAAGCGGCCTCTGATCGAGACAAACGGCGAAACCGGGGAGATCGTGTGG
GATAAGGGCCGGGATTTTGCCACCGTGCGGAAAGTGCTGAGCATGCCCCAAGTGAATATCGTGAAAAAGA
CCGAGGTGCAGACAGGCGGCTTCAGCAAAGAGTCTATCCTGCCCAAGAGGAACAGCGATAAGCTGATCGC
CAGAAAGAAGGACTGGGACCCTAAGAAGTACGGCGGCTTCGACAGCCCCACCGTGGCCTATTCTGTGCTG
GTGGTGGCCAAAGTGGAAAAGGGCAAGTCCAAGAAACTGAAGAGTGTGAAAGAGCTGCTGGGGATCACCA
TCATGGAAAGAAGCAGCTTCGAGAAGAATCCCATCGACTTTCTGGAAGCCAAGGGCTACAAAGAAGTGAA
AAAGGACCTGATCATCAAGCTGCCTAAGTACTCCCTGTTCGAGCTGGAAAACGGCCGGAAGAGAATGCTG
GCCTCTGCCGGCGAACTGCAGAAGGGAAACGAACTGGCCCTGCCCTCCAAATATGTGAACTTCCTGTACC
TGGCCAGCCACTATGAGAAGCTGAAGGGCTCCCCCGAGGATAATGAGCAGAAACAGCTGTTTGTGGAACA
GCACAAGCACTACCTGGACGAGATCATCGAGCAGATCAGCGAGTTCTCCAAGAGAGTGATCCTGGCCGAC
GCTAATCTGGACAAAGTGCTGTCCGCCTACAACAAGCACCGGGATAAGCCCATCAGAGAGCAGGCCGAGA
ATATCATCCACCTGTTTACCCTGACCAATCTGGGAGCCCCTGCCGCCTTCAAGTACTTTGACACCACCAT
CGACCGGAAGAGGTACACCAGCACCAAAGAGGTGCTGGACGCCACCCTGATCCACCAGAGCATCACCGGC
CTGTACGAGACACGGATCGACCTGTCTCAGCTGGGAGGCGACAAGCGTCCTGCTGCTACTAAGAAAGCTG
GTCAAGCTAAGAAAAAGAAAGCTAGCGGCAGCGGCGCCACCAACTTCAGCCTGCTGAAGCAGGCCGGCGA
CGTGGAGGAGAACCCCGGCCCCATGGCCAAGTTGACCAGTGCCGTTCCGGTGCTCACCGCGCGCGACGTC
GCCGGAGCGGTCGAGTTCTGGACCGACCGGCTCGGGTTCTCCCGGGACTTCGTGGAGGACGACTTCGCCG
GTGTGGTCCGGGACGACGTGACCCTGTTCATCAGCGCGGTCCAGGACCAGGTGGTGCCGGACAACACCCT
GGCCTGGGTGTGGGTGCGCGGCCTGGACGAGCTGTACGCCGAGTGGTCGGAGGTCGTGTCCACGAACTTC
CGGGACGCCTCCGGGCCGGCCATGACCGAGATCGGCGAGCAGCCGTGGGGGCGGGAGTTCGCCCTGCGCG
ACCCGGCCGGCAACTGCGTGCACTTCGTGGCCGAGGAGCAGGACTGATAGGGATAACAGGGTAATCGATA
TCAAGCTTATCGATAATCAACCCGATCTACACGGAACCGCAACGGTATTCTATAAGAACTTGCAATTCCA
AACTTGCATTATTGTTCTTGCATTGCTTATCTTGCAG
